>Addgene plasmid #245723 | pLJM1-FH-PUM2 | addgene full sequence | sequence record 492407 | Addgene NGS Result
AGATCTGAGCCTGGGAGCTCTCTGGCTAACTAGGGAACCCACTGCTTAAGCCTCAATAAAGCTTGCCTTG
AGTGCTTCAAGTAGTGTGTGCCCGTCTGTTGTGTGACTCTGGTAACTAGAGATCCCTCAGACCCTTTTAG
TCAGTGTGGAAAATCTCTAGCAGTGGCGCCCGAACAGGGACTTGAAAGCGAAAGGGAAACCAGAGGAGCT
CTCTCGACGCAGGACTCGGCTTGCTGAAGCGCGCACGGCAAGAGGCGAGGGGCGGCGACTGGTGAGTACG
CCAAAAATTTTGACTAGCGGAGGCTAGAAGGAGAGAGATGGGTGCGAGAGCGTCAGTATTAAGCGGGGGA
GAATTAGATCGCGATGGGAAAAAATTCGGTTAAGGCCAGGGGGAAAGAAAAAATATAAATTAAAACATAT
AGTATGGGCAAGCAGGGAGCTAGAACGATTCGCAGTTAATCCTGGCCTGTTAGAAACATCAGAAGGCTGT
AGACAAATACTGGGACAGCTACAACCATCCCTTCAGACAGGATCAGAAGAACTTAGATCATTATATAATA
CAGTAGCAACCCTCTATTGTGTGCATCAAAGGATAGAGATAAAAGACACCAAGGAAGCTTTAGACAAGAT
AGAGGAAGAGCAAAACAAAAGTAAGACCACCGCACAGCAAGCGGCCGCTGATCTTCAGACCTGGAGGAGG
AGATATGAGGGACAATTGGAGAAGTGAATTATATAAATATAAAGTAGTAAAAATTGAACCATTAGGAGTA
GCACCCACCAAGGCAAAGAGAAGAGTGGTGCAGAGAGAAAAAAGAGCAGTGGGAATAGGAGCTTTGTTCC
TTGGGTTCTTGGGAGCAGCAGGAAGCACTATGGGCGCAGCGTCAATGACGCTGACGGTACAGGCCAGACA
ATTATTGTCTGGTATAGTGCAGCAGCAGAACAATTTGCTGAGGGCTATTGAGGCGCAACAGCATCTGTTG
CAACTCACAGTCTGGGGCATCAAGCAGCTCCAGGCAAGAATCCTGGCTGTGGAAAGATACCTAAAGGATC
AACAGCTCCTGGGGATTTGGGGTTGCTCTGGAAAACTCATTTGCACCACTGCTGTGCCTTGGAATGCTAG
TTGGAGTAATAAATCTCTGGAACAGATTTGGAATCACACGACCTGGATGGAGTGGGACAGAGAAATTAAC
AATTACACAAGCTTAATACACTCCTTAATTGAAGAATCGCAAAACCAGCAAGAAAAGAATGAACAAGAAT
TATTGGAATTAGATAAATGGGCAAGTTTGTGGAATTGGTTTAACATAACAAATTGGCTGTGGTATATAAA
ATTATTCATAATGATAGTAGGAGGCTTGGTAGGTTTAAGAATAGTTTTTGCTGTACTTTCTATAGTGAAT
AGAGTTAGGCAGGGATATTCACCATTATCGTTTCAGACCCACCTCCCAACCCCGAGGGGACCCGACAGGC
CCGAAGGAATAGAAGAAGAAGGTGGAGAGAGAGACAGAGACAGATCCATTCGATTAGTGAACGGATCTCG
ACGGTATCGATCACGAGACTAGCCTCGAGCGGCCGCCCCCTTCACCGAGGGCCTATTTCCCATGATTCCT
TCATATTTGCATATACGATACAAGGCTGTTAGAGAGATAATTGGAATTAATTTGACTGTAAACACAAAGA
TATTAGTACAAAATACGTGACGTAGAAAGTAATAATTTCTTGGGTAGTTTGCAGTTTTAAAATTATGTTT
TAAAATGGACTATCATATGCCAAGTACGCCCCCTATTGACGTCAATGACGGTAAATGGCCCGCCTGGCAT
TATGCCCAGTACATGACCTTATGGGACTTTCCTACTTGGCAGTACATCTACGTATTAGTCATCGCTATTA
CCATGGTGATGCGGTTTTGGCAGTACATCAATGGGCGTGGATAGCGGTTTGACTCACGGGGATTTCCAAG
TCTCCACCCCATTGACGTCAATGGGAGTTTGTTTTGGCACCAAAATCAACGGGACTTTCCAAAATGTCGT
AACAACTCCGCCCCATTGACGCAAATGGGCGGTAGGCGTGTACGGTGGGAGGTCTATATAAGCAGAGCTG
GTTTAGTGAACCGTCAGATCCGCTAGCGCTACCGGGTACAAGTCCGGACTCAGATCTCGAGCTCAAGCTT
CGAATTCGCCATGGACTACAAGGACGACGATGACAAGTACCCTTATGACGTGCCCGATTACGCTAGCGGC
CGCAATCATGATTTTCAAGCTCTTGCATTAGAATCTCGGGGAATGGGAGAGCTTTTGCCTACCAAAAAGT
TTTGGGAACCTGATGATTCAACAAAAGATGGACAAAAAGGCATATTTCTTGGGGATGATGAATGGAGAGA
GACTGCATGGGGAGCTTCTCACCATTCAATGTCCCAGCCTATTATGGTACAGAGAAGATCTGGACAGGGT
TTTCATGGAAACAGTGAAGTAAATGCAATACTGTCTCCGCGATCAGAAAGTGGAGGCCTTGGTGTGAGCA
TGGTAGAATATGTATTAAGTTCTTCTCCTGCTGATAAATTGGATTCTCGATTTAGGAAGGGAAATTTTGG
CACTAGAGATGCTGAAACAGATGGACCTGAGAAAGGAGATCAAAAAGGCAAGGCTTCTCCATTTGAGGAG
GACCAAAACAGAGATCTTAAACAAGGAGATGATGATGATTCTAAAATAAATGGCAGAGGTTTGCCAAATG
GAATGGATGCCGATTGCAAAGATTTTAATCGTACTCCTGGAAGTCGTCAAGCCTCTCCAACTGAAGTAGT
TGAGCGCTTGGGCCCCAATACTAATCCCTCAGAAGGACTGGGGCCTCTTCCTAATCCTACAGCTAATAAA
CCACTTGTTGAAGAATTTTCAAATCCTGAAACTCAGAATCTGGATGCCATGGAACAAGTTGGTCTGGAAT
CCTTACAGTTTGACTATCCTGGTAATCAGGTACCAATGGACTCTTCAGGAGCTACTGTAGGCCTTTTTGA
CTACAATTCCCAGCAGCAGCTCTTTCAGAGGACTAATGCACTAACAGTTCAACAGTTAACTGCAGCTCAA
CAGCAGCAATATGCATTAGCAGCAGCTCAGCAGCCACATATAGCTGGTGTATTCTCAGCAGGCCTTGCTC
CAGCTGCATTTGTGCCAAATCCATACATTATTAGTGCTGCTCCTCCAGGGACCGATCCGTATACTGCAGC
AGGATTGGCTGCAGCAGCTACATTAGCAGGTCCAGCAGTGGTTCCACCTCAGTATTACGGCGTTCCATGG
GGGGTGTATCCAGCCAACTTATTTCAGCAGCAAGCTGCAGCTGCGGCAAATAACACAGCCAGTCAGCAAG
CAGCATCACAAGCTCAGCCTGGACAGCAACAGGTTCTCCGTGCTGGAGCAGGTCAGCGTCCTCTTACTCC
CAATCAGGGTCAGCAAGGGCAGCAAGCAGAATCACTTGCGGCAGCTGCAGCAGCAAATCCAACATTGGCT
TTTGGTCAGGGTCTTGCTACTGGCATGCCAGGCTATCAAGTACTAGCTCCAACTGCCTATTATGATCAGA
CTGGTGCCTTAGTGGTTGGCCCTGGAGCAAGGACTGGCCTTGGAGCTCCAGTTCGGTTAATGGCTCCAAC
ACCTGTTTTAATTAGTTCAGCAGCAGCACAAGCTGCAGCAGCAGCAGCAGCTGGAGGAACTGCAAGTAGC
CTTACAGGCAGCACAAATGGTCTGTTTCGGCCAATTGGCACTCAGCCACCACAGCAGCAGCAACAGCAGC
CAAGCACTAATCTGCAATCTAATTCATTTTATGGAAGCAGTTCTTTGACTAATAGCTCCCAGAGTAGTTC
TTTATTTTCTCATGGACCTGGTCAACCTGGAAGTACATCTCTTGGCTTTGGAAGTGGTAACTCTTTGGGT
GCTGCTATAGGCTCAGCCCTCAGTGGATTTGGTTCATCAGTTGGCAGTTCTGCAAGTAGTAGTGCCACAA
GGAGAGAGTCTCTATCTACTAGCTCTGACTTGTACAAAAGATCTAGTAGCAGCCTAGCACCCATAGGGCA
ACCATTTTACAATAGTCTGGGATTTTCCTCCTCTCCAAGTCCAATAGGCATGCCTCTGCCAAGCCAAACT
CCAGGACATTCACTTACGCCACCGCCATCACTTTCATCACATGGATCCTCATCCAGTTTGCATTTAGGAG
GACTGACAAATGGTAGTGGTCGATATATCTCTGCAGCACCTGGAGCAGAAGCAAAATATCGAAGTGCTTC
AAGCACTTCCAGTCTATTTAGCTCCAGCAGCCAGCTCTTTCCTCCTTCCCGGCTTCGGTATAATAGGTCT
GATATTATGCCTTCTGGCCGCAGTAGATTATTGGAAGATTTCAGAAACAACCGCTTCCCAAACCTTCAGC
TTAGAGACTTGATTGGACATATAGTTGAGTTTTCTCAAGACCAGCATGGTTCTAGATTCATACAGCAAAA
ACTAGAGAGAGCTACTCCAGCTGAGCGACAGATGGTATTTAATGAAATTCTGCAAGCAGCCTATCAATTA
ATGACTGATGTTTTTGGCAACTATGTTATACAGAAGTTTTTTGAGTTTGGGAGTCTGGATCAAAAATTAG
CCCTGGCTACTCGTATTCGTGGTCATGTTCTACCCTTAGCCTTGCAGATGTATGGCTGCCGCGTTATTCA
GAAAGCATTAGAATCTATTTCTTCTGACCAGCAGAGTGAAATGGTAAAGGAGCTGGATGGTCATGTGCTC
AAATGTGTGAAAGATCAGAATGGAAACCATGTTGTACAAAAATGTATCGAATGTGTTCAGCCACAGTCAC
TACAGTTCATCATTGATGCTTTCAAGGGACAAGTATTTGTGCTTTCAACTCATCCTTATGGCTGCAGAGT
AATTCAGCGCATCCTAGAGCATTGCACTGCAGAACAGACCTTACCTATCTTAGAAGAACTCCACCAACAT
ACAGAGCAGTTGGTACAGGATCAGTATGGCAATTATGTTATTCAGCATGTACTGGAACACGGTCGACCTG
AAGACAAGAGCAAAATTGTTTCCGAAATCAGGGGAAAGGTTTTAGCCCTGAGTCAACACAAATTTGCCAG
CAATGTAGTAGAAAAGTGTGTTACTCATGCCTCCCGTGCTGAGAGAGCTTTACTGATTGACGAGGTTTGC
TGCCAGAATGATGGTCCTCACAGTGCCTTATACACCATGATGAAGGACCAGTATGCCAATTACGTGGTTC
AAAAGATGATTGATATGGCTGAACCTGCTCAGAGAAAGATAATCATGCACAAGATTCGACCTCACATTAC
TACTTTGCGCAAATACACATACGGGAAGCATATACTGGCCAAGTTGGAAAAGTATTATTTGAAGAATAGC
CCGGACCTAGGACCTATTGGAGGACCACCAAATGGAATGCTGTAAGAATTCTCGACCTCGAGACAAATGG
CAGTATTCATCCACAATTTTAAAAGAAAAGGGGGGATTGGGGGGTACAGTGCAGGGGAAAGAATAGTAGA
CATAATAGCAACAGACATACAAACTAAAGAATTACAAAAACAAATTACAAAAATTCAAAATTTTCGGGTT
TATTACAGGGACAGCAGAGATCCACTTTGGCCGCGGCTCGAGGGGGTTGGGGTTGCGCCTTTTCCAAGGC
AGCCCTGGGTTTGCGCAGGGACGCGGCTGCTCTGGGCGTGGTTCCGGGAAACGCAGCGGCGCCGACCCTG
GGTCTCGCACATTCTTCACGTCCGTTCGCAGCGTCACCCGGATCTTCGCCGCTACCCTTGTGGGCCCCCC
GGCGACGCTTCCTGCTCCGCCCCTAAGTCGGGAAGGTTCCTTGCGGTTCGCGGCGTGCCGGACGTGACAA
ACGGAAGCCGCACGTCTCACTAGTACCCTCGCAGACGGACAGCGCCAGGGAGCAATGGCAGCGCGCCGAC
CGCGATGGGCTGTGGCCAATAGCGGCTGCTCAGCAGGGCGCGCCGAGAGCAGCGGCCGGGAAGGGGCGGT
GCGGGAGGCGGGGTGTGGGGCGGTAGTGTGGGCCCTGTTCCTGCCCGCGCGGTGTTCCGCATTCTGCAAG
CCTCCGGAGCGCACGTCGGCAGTCGGCTCCCTCGTTGACCGAATCACCGACCTCTCTCCCCAGGGGGATC
CACCGGAGCTTACCATGACCGAGTACAAGCCCACGGTGCGCCTCGCCACCCGCGACGACGTCCCCAGGGC
CGTACGCACCCTCGCCGCCGCGTTCGCCGACTACCCCGCCACGCGCCACACCGTCGATCCGGACCGCCAC
ATCGAGCGGGTCACCGAGCTGCAAGAACTCTTCCTCACGCGCGTCGGGCTCGACATCGGCAAGGTGTGGG
TCGCGGACGACGGCGCCGCGGTGGCGGTCTGGACCACGCCGGAGAGCGTCGAAGCGGGGGCGGTGTTCGC
CGAGATCGGCCCGCGCATGGCCGAGTTGAGCGGTTCCCGGCTGGCCGCGCAGCAACAGATGGAAGGCCTC
CTGGCGCCGCACCGGCCCAAGGAGCCCGCGTGGTTCCTGGCCACCGTCGGCGTCTCGCCCGACCACCAGG
GCAAGGGTCTGGGCAGCGCCGTCGTGCTCCCCGGAGTGGAGGCGGCCGAGCGCGCCGGGGTGCCCGCCTT
CCTGGAGACCTCCGCGCCCCGCAACCTCCCCTTCTACGAGCGGCTCGGCTTCACCGTCACCGCCGACGTC
GAGGTGCCCGAAGGACCGCGCACCTGGTGCATGACCCGCAAGCCCGGTGCCTGACGCCCGCCCCACGACC
CGCAGCGCCCGACCGAAAGGAGCGCACGACCCCATGCATCGGTACCTTTAAGACCAATGACTTACAAGGC
AGCTGTAGATCTTAGCCACTTTTTAAAAGAAAAGGGGGGACTGGAAGGGCTAATTCACTCCCAACGAAGA
CAAGATCTGCTTTTTGCTTGTACTGGGTCTCTCTGGTTAGACCAGATCTGAGCCTGGGAGCTCTCTGGCT
AACTAGGGAACCCACTGCTTAAGCCTCAATAAAGCTTGCCTTGAGTGCTTCAAGTAGTGTGTGCCCGTCT
GTTGTGTGACTCTGGTAACTAGAGATCCCTCAGACCCTTTTAGTCAGTGTGGAAAATCTCTAGCAGTAGT
AGTTCATGTCATCTTATTATTCAGTATTTATAACTTGCAAAGAAATGAATATCAGAGAGTGAGAGGAACT
TGTTTATTGCAGCTTATAATGGTTACAAATAAAGCAATAGCATCACAAATTTCACAAATAAAGCATTTTT
TTCACTGCATTCTAGTTGTGGTTTGTCCAAACTCATCAATGTATCTTATCATGTCTGGCTCTAGCTATCC
CGCCCCTAACTCCGCCCATCCCGCCCCTAACTCCGCCCAGTTCCGCCCATTCTCCGCCCCATGGCTGACT
AATTTTTTTTATTTATGCAGAGGCCGAGGCCGCCTCGGCCTCTGAGCTATTCCAGAAGTAGTGAGGAGGC
TTTTTTGGAGGCCTAGGGACGTACCCAATTCGCCCTATAGTGAGTCGTATTACGCGCGCTCACTGGCCGT
CGTTTTACAACGTCGTGACTGGGAAAACCCTGGCGTTACCCAACTTAATCGCCTTGCAGCACATCCCCCT
TTCGCCAGCTGGCGTAATAGCGAAGAGGCCCGCACCGATCGCCCTTCCCAACAGTTGCGCAGCCTGAATG
GCGAATGGG
[124 nt withheld, positions 7710-7833]
C
[91 nt withheld, positions 7835-7925]
A
[49 nt withheld, positions 7927-7975]
CCTTTGACGTTGGAGTCCACGTTCTTT
[37 nt withheld, positions 8003-8039]
ACCCTATCTCGGTCTATTCTTTTGATTTATAAGGGATTTTGCCGATTTCGGCCTATTGGTTAAAAAATGA
GCTGATTTAACAAAAATTTAACGCGAATTTTAACAAAATATTAACGCTTACAATTTAGGTGGCACTTTTC
GGGGAAATGTGCGCGGAACCCCTATTTGTTTATTTTTCTAAATACATTCAAATATGTATCCGCTCATGAG
ACAATAACCCTGATAAATGCTTCAATAATATTGAAAAAGGAAGAGTATGAGTATTCAACATTTCCGTGTC
GCCCTTATTCCCTTTTTTGCGGCATTTTGCCTTCCTGTTTTTGCTCACCCAGAAACGCTGGTGAAAGTAA
AAGATGCTGAAGATCAGTTGGGTGCACGAGTGGGTTACATCGAACTGGATCTCAACAGCGGTAAGATCCT
TGAGAGTTTTCGCCCCGAAGAACGTTTTCCAATGATGAGCACTTTTAAAGTTCTGCTATGTGGCGCGGTA
TTATCCCGTATTGACGCCGGGCAAGAGCAACTCGGTCGCCGCATACACTATTCTCAGAATGACTTGGTTG
AGTACTCACCAGTCACAGAAAAGCATCTTACGGATGGCATGACAGTAAGAGAATTATGCAGTGCTGCCAT
AACCATGAGTGATAACACTGCGGCCAACTTACTTCTGACAACGATCGGAGGACCGAAGGAGCTAACCGCT
TTTTTGCACAACATGGGGGATCATGTAACTCGCCTTGATCGTTGGGAACCGGAGCTGAATGAAGCCATAC
CAAACGACGAGCGTGACACCACGATGCCTGTAGCAATGGCAACAACGTTGCGCAAACTATTAACTGGCGA
ACTACTTACTCTAGCTTCCCGGCAACAATTAATAGACTGGATGGAGGCGGATAAAGTTGCAGGACCACTT
CTGCGCTCGGCCCTTCCGGCTGGCTGGTTTATTGCTGATAAATCTGGAGCCGGTGAGCGTGGGTCTCGCG
GTATCATTGCAGCACTGGGGCCAGATGGTAAGCCCTCCCGTATCGTAGTTATCTACACGACGGGGAGTCA
GGCAACTATGGATGAACGAAATAGACAGATCGCTGAGATAGGTGCCTCACTGATTAAGCATTGGTAACTG
TCAGACCAAGTTTACTCATATATACTTTAGATTGATTTAAAACTTCATTTTTAATTTAAAAGGATCTAGG
TGAAGATCCTTTTTGATAATCTCATGACCAAAATCCCTTAACGTGAGTTTTCGTTCCACTGAGCGTCAGA
CCCCGTAGAAAAGATCAAAGGATCTTCTTGAGATCCTTTTTTTCTGCGCGTAATCTGCTGCTTGCAAACA
AAAAAACCACCGCTACCAGCGGTGGTTTGTTTGCCGGATCAAGAGCTACCAACTCTTTTTCCGAAGGTAA
CTGGCTTCAGCAGAGCGCAGATACCAAATACTGTTCTTCTAGTGTAGCCGTAGTTAGGCCACCACTTCAA
GAACTCTGTAGCACCGCCTACATACCTCGCTCTGCTAATCCTGTTACCAGTGGCTGCTGCCAGTGGCGAT
AAGTCGTGTCTTACCGGGTTGGACTCAAGACGATAGTTACCGGATAAGGCGCAGCGGTCGGGCTGAACGG
GGGGTTCGTGCACACAGCCCAGCTTGGAGCGAACGACCTACACCGAACTGAGATACCTACAGCGTGAGCT
ATGAGAAAGCGCCACGCTTCCCGAAGGGAGAAAGGCGGACAGGTATCCGGTAAGCGGCAGGGTCGGAACA
GGAGAGCGCACGAGGGAGCTTCCAGGGGGAAACGCCTGGTATCTTTATAGTCCTGTCGGGTTTCGCCACC
TCTGACTTGAGCGTCGATTTTTGTGATGCTCGTCAGGGGGGCGGAGCCTATGGAAAAACGCCAGCAACGC
GGCCTTTTTACGGTTCCTGGCCTTTTGCTGGCCTTTTGCTCACATGTTCTTTCCTGCGTTATCCCCTGAT
TCTGTGGATAACCGTATTACCGCCTTTGAGTGAGCTGATACCGCTCGCCGCAGCCGAACGACCGAGCGCA
GCGAGTCAGTGAGCGAGGAAGCGGAAGAGCGCCCAATACGCAAACCGCCTCTCCCCGCGCGTTGGCCGAT
TCATTAATGCAGCTGGCACGACAGGTTTCCCGACTGGAAAGCGGGCAGTGAGCGCAACGCAATTAATGTG
AGTTAGCTCACTCATTAGGCACCCCAGGCTTTACACTTTATGCTTCCGGCTCGTATGTTGTGTGGAATTG
TGAGCGGATAACAATTTCACACAGGAAACAGCTATGACCATGATTACGCCAAGCGCGCAATTAACCCTCA
CTAAAGGGAACAAAAGCTGGAGCTGCAAGCTTAATGTAGTCTTATGCAATACTCTTGTAGTCTTGCAACA
TGGTAACGATGAGTTAGCAACATGCCTTACAAGGAGAGAAAAAGCACCGTGCATGCCGATTGGTGGAAGT
AAGGTGGTACGATCGTGCCTTATTAGGAAGGCAACAGACGGGTCTGACATGGATTGGACGAACCACTGAA
TTGCCGCATTGCAGAGATATTGTATTTAAGTGCCTAGCTCGATACATAAACGGGTCTCTCTGGTTAGACC
Features (pLannotate 1.2.2; 30 found; start..end, strand, type, name):
    209..334     +  misc_feature   HIV-1 Ψ: packaging signal of human immunodeficiency virus type 1
    318..681     +  CDS            HIV-1 gag (fragment): gag protein from human immunodeficiency virus 1; gag
    827..1060    +  misc_feature   RRE: The Rev response element (RRE) of HIV-1 allows for Rev-dependent mRNA export from the nucleus to the cytoplasm.
   1437..1537    +  CDS            Rev (fragment): human immunodeficiency virus 1 (HIV-1) Rev protein; rev; enhances nuclear export of unspliced and incompletely spliced viral mRNAs
   1587..1770    +  promoter       U6 promoter (fragment): RNA polymerase III promoter for human U6 snRNA
   1761..1895    +  enhancer       CMV enhancer (fragment): human cytomegalovirus immediate early enhancer; contains an 18-bp deletion relative to the standard CMV enhancer
   1896..2099    +  promoter       CMV promoter: human cytomegalovirus (CMV) immediate early promoter
   2143..2177    +  misc_feature   MCS (fragment): multiple cloning site
   2187..2207    +  CDS            FLAG (fragment): FLAG® epitope tag, followed by an enterokinase cleavage site
   2244..5432    +  CDS            PUM2: PUM2_HUMAN - Also known as KIAA0235, PUMH2. Experimental evidence at protein level: Swiss-Prot protein existence level 1. Sequence-specific RNA-binding protein that acts as a post- transcriptional repressor by binding the 3'-UTR of mRNA targets. Binds to an RNA consensus sequence, the Pumilio Response Element (PRE), 5'- UGUANAUA-3', that is related to the Nanos Response Element (NRE) (, PubMed:21397187). Mediates post-transcriptional repression of transcripts via different mechanisms: acts via direct recruitment of the CCR4-POP2-NOT deadenylase leading to translational inhibition and mRNA degr
   5477..5594    +  misc_feature   cPPT/CTS: central polypurine tract and central termination sequence of HIV-1
   5643..6153    +  promoter       hPGK promoter: human phosphoglycerate kinase 1 promoter
   6175..6774    +  CDS            PuroR: puromycin N-acetyltransferase; pac from Streptomyces alboniger; confers resistance to puromycin
   6817..6900    +  CDS            nef (fragment): NEF_HV1Z2 - Experimental evidence at protein level: Swiss-Prot protein existence level 1. Extracellular Nef protein targets CD4(+) T-lymphocytes for apoptosis by interacting with CXCR4 surface receptors. From Human immunodeficiency virus type 1 group M subtype D (isolate Z2/CDC-Z34) (HIV-1).
   6902..7135    +  LTR            3' LTR (ΔU3): self-inactivating 3' long terminal repeat (LTR) from HIV-1
   7207..7328    +  polyA_signal   SV40 poly(A) signal: SV40 polyadenylation signal
   7368..7503    +  rep_origin     SV40 ori: SV40 origin of replication
   7524..7542    -  promoter       T7 promoter: promoter for bacteriophage T7 RNA polymerase
   7550..7705    +  CDS            lacZα (fragment): LacZα fragment of β-galactosidase; lacZ fragment
   7710..8138    +  rep_origin     f1 ori (sequence partly withheld): f1 bacteriophage origin of replication; arrow indicates direction of (+) strand synthesis
   8191..8295    +  promoter       AmpR promoter: bla
   8296..9156    +  CDS            AmpR: β-lactamase; bla; confers resistance to ampicillin, carbenicillin, and related antibiotics
   9327..9915    +  rep_origin     ori: high-copy-number ColE1/pMB1/pBR322/pUC origin of replication
  10098..10190   +  CDS            lacI (fragment): lac repressor; lacI; The lac repressor binds to the lac operator to inhibit transcription in E. coli. This inhibition can be relieved by adding lactose or isopropyl-β-D-thiogalactopyranoside (IPTG).
  10203..10224   +  protein_bind   CAP binding site: CAP binding activates transcription in the presence of cAMP. E. coli catabolite activator protein
  10239..10269   +  promoter       lac promoter: promoter for the E. coli lac operon
  10277..10293   +  protein_bind   lac operator: The lac repressor binds to the lac operator to inhibit transcription in E. coli. This inhibition can be relieved by adding lactose or isopropyl-β-D-thiogalactopyranoside (IPTG). lac repressor encoded by lacI
  10338..10356   +  promoter       T3 promoter: promoter for bacteriophage T3 RNA polymerase
  10384..10610   +  promoter       RSV promoter: Rous sarcoma virus enhancer/promoter
  10611..162     +  LTR            5' LTR (truncated) (across the origin): truncated 5' long terminal repeat (LTR) from HIV-1
