[The description below was written by a language model from this plasmid's Addgene catalogue record and pLannotate feature annotations shown in this document.]
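Description:
pLJM1-FH-PUM2 is a lentiviral transfer plasmid built on the pLJM1 backbone for expressing human PUM2 carrying an N-terminal Flag-HA tandem tag in mammalian cells. It is maintained in E. coli through a high-copy ColE1/pUC-type origin with ampicillin selection (AmpR, β-lactamase). The backbone also carries an f1 origin, an SV40 origin and poly(A) signal, and remnants of lac and T7/T3 cloning-vector sequence outside the viral region.

The viral cassette has a third-generation, self-inactivating layout. An RSV promoter fused to a truncated HIV-1 5' LTR drives genomic RNA production in packaging cells. It is followed by the Ψ packaging signal with a gag fragment and by the Rev response element for Rev-dependent nuclear export, and the cassette ends in a ΔU3 3' LTR that disables LTR promoter activity after integration. A cPPT/CTS element, which aids nuclear import of the reverse-transcribed genome, sits between the two expression units. Upstream, a CMV enhancer/promoter drives the tagged PUM2 open reading frame, which was inserted by Gibson cloning. The feature table annotates a FLAG fragment just ahead of the PUM2 coding sequence but does not call the HA tag separately, although the catalogue entry lists it. A residual U6 promoter fragment lies next to the CMV enhancer. Downstream, a human PGK promoter drives puromycin N-acetyltransferase, so transduced cells can be selected with puromycin.

PUM2 is a sequence-specific RNA-binding protein that represses target mRNAs through Pumilio response elements in their 3' UTRs. The construct allows stable or transient expression of an epitope-tagged version, and the Flag and HA tags are suited to detection or affinity purification, though the record states only the expression purpose.
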