Addgene plasmid #245723: pLJM1-FH-PUM2
Purpose: Express Flag-HA-PUM2 in mammalian cells
Depositing lab: Joshua Mendell. Depositing organization: University of Texas Southwestern Medical Center. Publication: RBM33 directs the nuclear export of transcripts containing GC-rich elements. Thomas A, Rehfeld F, Zhang H, Chang TC, Goodarzi M, Gillet F, Mendell JT. Genes Dev. 2022 May 1;36(9-10):550-565. doi: 10.1101/gad.349456.122. Epub 2022 May 19. PubMed 35589130.
Backbone
  Vector backbone: pLJM1
  Vector type: Lentiviral
Growth in bacteria
  Bacterial resistance: Ampicillin, 100 μg/mL
  Growth temperature: 37°C
  Growth strain: NEB Stable
  Copy number: High Copy
Gene/Insert
  Gene/Insert name: Flag-HA-PUM2
  Species: H. sapiens (human)
  Entrez Gene: PUM2 (a.k.a. PUMH2, PUML2)
  Tag / fusion protein: Flag-HA (N terminal on backbone)
  Cloning method: Gibson Cloning
Terms and licenses: Academic/Nonprofit Terms; Industry Terms: Not Available to Industry
How to cite: pLJM1-FH-PUM2 was a gift from Joshua Mendell (Addgene plasmid # 245723 ; http://n2t.net/addgene:245723 ; RRID:Addgene_245723)
